>Addgene plasmid #27719 | pUT1109-HQ858666 | depositor full sequence | sequence record 13023 | Author sequence
CAAATAATGATTTTATTTTGACTGATAGTGACCTGTTCGTTGCAACAAATTGATGAGCAATGCTTTTTTA
TAATGCCAACTTTGTACAAAAAAGCAGGCTCCGCGGCCGCCCCCTTCACCATGGGTGAGGGTGACGACGA
CCGGCGGGACGAGTTGTTGGGCGCGGGGCGGGACCATGAACCAGAGCCGGCGGACGCGGAGGAGGCCAAG
AAACCCGCACCCGGCGAGGCGGAGGCCGGCAACGGCGCCGGCGCGGAGGCGGCGACCTGCGACTACTGCG
GGACCGCGGCGGCGGCGGTCTACTGCCGCGCCGACTCCGCCAGGCTCTGCCTGCCGTGCGACCGCCTCGT
GCACGGCGCCAACGGGGTCTGCTCCCGCCACGCCCGCGCCCCGCTCTGCGCCGGCTGCTGCGCCGCCGGG
GCCGTCTTCCGCCGCGCCTCGACCTCCGCCTTCCTCTGCTCCAACTGCGACTTCGGGAGGCACCGGGATG
GCGGTGACCCGCCGCTCCACGACCGCTGCGCCGTGCAGCCCTATTCCGGGTGCCCTCCGGCGAGCGACCT
CGCCGCGCTCCTCGCGGTGCCCCTCTTCGACAAGCCGGCCGCCGAAGATGGTGCCTGGTGGAACATCTGG
GAGGAGCCCCAGGTGCTGAGTTTGGAGGATCTCATCGTGCCCACCACCCCTTGCCATGGATTCGAACCCC
TCCTAACGCCGCCCTCGCCCAAGAACCGGAGCATCTCGCCGGACCGGAAGGTGAACGAGGAGATTCTTCG
GCAGCTGGGGGAGCTCGCAGAGTCTGATGGCGGTATGCAGGCATCAGCAGGTCGTGAGGAGGCAGAGCAA
GCTGGTGGAGACCAGTTCCCTTCCTGGGCGTCACCACAGTATGCCACTGGACATGGCAATTTTGGAACAG
AGGACAACCATGAGAATGGCAGATGGAACAACAGTGAATATCATGATCTAAATGATGCATGTAAGCTCGA
GGTCACATATGATCAGGCTCCAGTCAACTCGGCTGAACCGTGCTTGTCTTCATTTGCTCCACTGTCGGAA
ATCTGCCCCAGCATGAGCAATGGTAGCAGTAAGGAAGATAACCACCAGGCTAATCCTGGCATTGGCATGC
CAATGCAAGGTCTACCCAAAAGGAGTGGATTTGATGTTGTCCCATGCCCTGACCGTGACTCGGTCATTTC
GCGCTATAAAGCGAAGAGGAAGACAAGAAGATTTGACAGGCAGGTCCGGTATGAGTCGCGCAAAGTTCGT
GCTGATGGCAGGCTCAGGATCAAGGGGCGTTTTGCAAAGGCAAACCAGACAAAGGGTGGGCGCGCCGACC
CAGCTTTCTTGTACAAAGTTGGCATTATAAGAAAGCATTGCTTATCAATTTGTTGCAACGAACAGGTCAC
TATCAGTCAAAATAAAATCATTATTTGCCATCCAGCTGATATCCCCTATAGTGAGTCGTATTACATGGTC
ATAGCTGTTTCCTGGCAGCTCTGGCCCGTGTCTCAAAATCTCTGATGTTACATTGCACAAGATAAAAATA
TATCATCATGAACAATAAAACTGTCTGCTTACATAAACAGTAATACAAGGGGTGTTATGAGCCATATTCA
ACGGGAAACGTCGAGGCCGCGATTAAATTCCAACATGGATGCTGATTTATATGGGTATAAATGGGCTCGC
GATAATGTCGGGCAATCAGGTGCGACAATCTATCGCTTGTATGGGAAGCCCGATGCGCCAGAGTTGTTTC
TGAAACATGGCAAAGGTAGCGTTGCCAATGATGTTACAGATGAGATGGTCAGACTAAACTGGCTGACGGA
ATTTATGCCTCTTCCGACCATCAAGCATTTTATCCGTACTCCTGATGATGCATGGTTACTCACCACTGCG
ATCCCCGGAAAAACAGCATTCCAGGTATTAGAAGAATATCCTGATTCAGGTGAAAATATTGTTGATGCGC
TGGCAGTGTTCCTGCGCCGGTTGCATTCGATTCCTGTTTGTAATTGTCCTTTTAACAGCGATCGCGTATT
TCGTCTCGCTCAGGCGCAATCACGAATGAATAACGGTTTGGTTGATGCGAGTGATTTTGATGACGAGCGT
AATGGCTGGCCTGTTGAACAAGTCTGGAAAGAAATGCATAAACTTTTGCCATTCTCACCGGATTCAGTCG
TCACTCATGGTGATTTCTCACTTGATAACCTTATTTTTGACGAGGGGAAATTAATAGGTTGTATTGATGT
TGGACGAGTCGGAATCGCAGACCGATACCAGGATCTTGCCATCCTATGGAACTGCCTCGGTGAGTTTTCT
CCTTCATTACAGAAACGGCTTTTTCAAAAATATGGTATTGATAATCCTGATATGAATAAATTGCAGTTTC
ATTTGATGCTCGATGAGTTTTTCTAATCAGAATTGGTTAATTGGTTGTAACACTGGCAGAGCATTACGCT
GACTTGACGGGACGGCGCAAGCTCATGACCAAAATCCCTTAACGTGAGTTACGCGTCGTTCCACTGAGCG
TCAGACCCCGTAGAAAAGATCAAAGGATCTTCTTGAGATCCTTTTTTTCTGCGCGTAATCTGCTGCTTGC
AAACAAAAAAACCACCGCTACCAGCGGTGGTTTGTTTGCCGGATCAAGAGCTACCAACTCTTTTTCCGAA
GGTAACTGGCTTCAGCAGAGCGCAGATACCAAATACTGTCCTTCTAGTGTAGCCGTAGTTAGGCCACCAC
TTCAAGAACTCTGTAGCACCGCCTACATACCTCGCTCTGCTAATCCTGTTACCAGTGGCTGCTGCCAGTG
GCGATAAGTCGTGTCTTACCGGGTTGGACTCAAGACGATAGTTACCGGATAAGGCGCAGCGGTCGGGCTG
AACGGGGGGTTCGTGCACACAGCCCAGCTTGGAGCGAACGACCTACACCGAACTGAGATACCTACAGCGT
GAGCATTGAGAAAGCGCCACGCTTCCCGAAGGGAGAAAGGCGGACAGGTATCCGGTAAGCGGCAGGGTCG
GAACAGGAGAGCGCACGAGGGAGCTTCCAGGGGGAAACGCCTGGTATCTTTATAGTCCTGTCGGGTTTCG
CCACCTCTGACTTGAGCGTCGATTTTTGTGATGCTCGTCAGGGGGGCGGAGCCTATGGAAAAACGCCAGC
AACGCGGCCTTTTTACGGTTCCTGGCCTTTTGCTGGCCTTTTGCTCACATGTTCTTTCCTGCGTTATCCC
CTGATTCTGTGGATAACCGTATTACCGCCTTTGAGTGAGCTGATACCGCTCGCCGCAGCCGAACGACCGA
GCGCAGCGAGTCAGTGAGCGAGGAAGCGGAAGAGCGCCCAATACGCAAACCGCCTCTCCCCGCGCGTTGG
CCGATTCATTAATGCAGCTGGCACGACAGGTTTCCCGACTGGAAAGCGGGCAGTGAGCGCAACGCAATTA
ATACGCGTACCGCTAGCCAGGAAGAGTTTGTAGAAACGCAAAAAGGCCATCCGTCAGGATGGCCTTCTGC
TTAGTTTGATGCCTGGCAGTTTATGGCGGGCGTCCTGCCCGCCACCCTCCGGGCCGTTGCTTCACAACGT
TCAAATCCGCTCCCGGCGGATTTGTCCTACTCAGGAGAGCGTTCACCGACAAACAACAGATAAAACGAAA
GGCCCAGTCTTCCGACTGAGCCTTTCGTTTTATTTGATGCCTGGCAGTTCCCTACTCTCGCGTTAACGCT
AGCATGGATGTTTTCCCAGTCACGACGTTGTAAAACGACGGCCAGTCTTAAGCTCGGGCCC
Features (pLannotate 1.2.2; 11 found; start..end, strand, type, name):
      1..100     +  protein_bind   attL1: mutant version of attL; recombination site for the Gateway® LR reaction LR Clonase™
    259..387     +  CDS            COL2 (fragment): COL2_ARATH - Experimental evidence at protein level: Swiss-Prot protein existence level 1. Putative transcription factor. Does not affect flowering time. From Arabidopsis thaliana (Mouse-ear cress).
   1171..1299    +  CDS            GHD7 (fragment): GHD7_ORYSJ - Experimental evidence at protein level: Swiss-Prot protein existence level 1. Probable transcription factor involved in the regulation of flowering time under long day (LD) conditions. Plays a major role as repressor of flowering. Controls flowering time by negatively regulating the expression of EHD1 and HD3A. From Oryza sativa subsp. japonica (Rice).
   1328..1427    -  protein_bind   attL2: mutant version of attL; recombination site for the Gateway® LR reaction LR Clonase™
   1445..1463    -  promoter       T7 promoter: promoter for bacteriophage T7 RNA polymerase
   1597..2406    +  CDS            KanR: aminoglycoside phosphotransferase; aph(3')-Ia; confers resistance to kanamycin in bacteria or G418 (Geneticin®) in eukaryotes
   2553..3141    +  rep_origin     ori: high-copy-number ColE1/pMB1/pBR322/pUC origin of replication
   3324..3416    +  CDS            lacI (fragment): lac repressor; lacI; The lac repressor binds to the lac operator to inhibit transcription in E. coli. This inhibition can be relieved by adding lactose or isopropyl-β-D-thiogalactopyranoside (IPTG).
   3471..3498    -  terminator     rrnB T2 terminator: transcription terminator T2 from the E. coli rrnB gene
   3630..3673    +  terminator     rrnB T1 terminator: Escherichia coli rrnB; transcription terminator T1 from the E. coli rrnB gene
   3720..3756    -  CDS            lacZα (fragment): LacZα fragment of β-galactosidase; lacZ fragment
