[The description below was written by a language model from this plasmid's Addgene catalogue record and pLannotate feature annotations shown in this document.]
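Description:
pUT1109-HQ858666 is a Gateway entry clone built on the Invitrogen pENTR/D backbone, carrying the coding sequence of a maize (Zea mays) C2C2-CO-like (CONSTANS-like) transcription factor. It belongs to the Maize TFome, a collection of transcription factor open reading frames assembled for functional genomics. The roughly 1.2 kb insert was PCR-amplified from a full-length cDNA template and retains its native stop codon, so it suits untagged or N-terminally tagged expression after transfer but not C-terminal fusions. The second half of the plasmid name is the GenBank accession of the insert sequence.

In the 3,771 nt depositor sequence, the insert lies between attL1 and attL2, the recombination sites that allow LR Clonase-mediated transfer of the ORF into any attR-containing destination vector. The automated annotation recognises two short stretches within the insert by similarity to Arabidopsis COL2 near the 5′ end and rice GHD7 near the 3′ end. These are homology matches to related proteins rather than separate genes. The entry vector has no promoter intended to express the ORF in plants. A T7 promoter sits just outside attL2 in reverse orientation, and rrnB T1 and T2 terminators upstream of attL1 insulate the cassette from read-through transcription.

The plasmid is propagated in E. coli under kanamycin selection (aph(3′)-Ia) with a ColE1/pUC-type origin. The catalogue lists it as low copy, although the feature table annotates the origin as high copy. Small lacI and lacZα fragments are backbone remnants without a stated function.
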