Addgene plasmid #27719: pUT1109-HQ858666
Depositing lab: John Gray & Erich Grotewold. Depositing organization: University of Toledo. Publication: The Maize TFome--development of a transcription factor open reading frame collection for functional genomics. Burdo B, Gray J, Goetting-Minesky MP, Wittler B, Hunt M, Li T, Velliquette D, Thomas J, Gentzel I, dos Santos Brito M, Mejia-Guerra MK, Connolly LN, Qaisi D, Li W, Casas MI, Doseff AI, Grotewold E. Plant J. 2014 Oct;80(2):356-66. doi: 10.1111/tpj.12623. Epub 2014 Aug 26. PubMed 25053252.
Backbone
  Vector backbone: pENTR/D
  Backbone manufacturer: Invitrogen
  Backbone size w/o insert (bp): 2580
  Vector type: Entry vector
Growth in bacteria
  Bacterial resistance: Kanamycin, 50 μg/mL
  Growth temperature: 37°C
  Growth strain: DH5alpha
  Growth instructions: E. coli TOP10
  Copy number: Low Copy
Gene/Insert
  Gene/Insert name: C2C2-CO-like transcription factor from DT643534
  Species: Zea mays
  Insert size (bp): 1191
  GenBank ID: HQ858666
  Cloning method: Restriction Enzyme
  Sequencing primers: 5′ M13 For; 3′ M13 Rev
Terms and licenses: Academic/Nonprofit Terms; Industry Terms: Not Available to Industry
Depositor comments: This CDS was amplified using PCR from a full length cDNA template from the Maize Full-length cDNA Project (www.maizecdna.org) and the PCR product included the stop codon. The PCR product was cloned into a Gateway pENTR/D vector. Further information on this gene may be obtained at www.grassius.org using the GenBank number. (The second half of the plasmid name is the GenBank Number for the sequence of the insert)
How to cite: pUT1109-HQ858666 was a gift from John Gray & Erich Grotewold (Addgene plasmid # 27719 ; http://n2t.net/addgene:27719 ; RRID:Addgene_27719)
